Addgene plasmid #170041: PGK+ episome
Purpose: PGK+ circuit on an episomal vector. This plasmid encodes eGFP to report circuit output levels. This plasmid also encodes a separate mCherry expression cassette to monitor plasmid dosage.
Depositing lab: Francois St-Pierre. Depositing organization: Baylor College of Medicine. Publication: A synthetic circuit for buffering gene dosage variation between individual mammalian cells. Yang J, Lee J, Land MA, Lai S, Igoshin OA, St-Pierre F. Nat Commun. 2021 Jul 5;12(1):4132. doi: 10.1038/s41467-021-23889-0. PubMed 34226556.
Backbone
  Vector backbone: pCEP4
  Backbone manufacturer: Invitrogen
  Backbone size w/o insert (bp): 13043
  Total vector size (bp): 13763
  Modifications to backbone: TetO2 site and rabbit beta-globin intron II (bGlob intron) are added to the 5' UTR. Woodchuck hepatitis virus post-transcriptional regulatory element (WPRE) is added to the 3' UTR. This plasmid also has a separate mCherry expression cassette: EF1a promoter-mCherry-rbGlob terminator.
  Vector type: Mammalian Expression, Synthetic Biology
  Selectable markers: Hygromycin
Growth in bacteria
  Bacterial resistance: Ampicillin, 100 μg/mL
  Growth temperature: 37°C
  Growth strain: DH5alpha
  Copy number: Low Copy
Gene/Insert
  Gene/Insert name: eGFP
  Insert size (bp): 720
  Promoter: PGK-tetO2
  Cloning method: Gibson Cloning
  Sequencing primers: 5′ ctgggtacccggggatc; 3′ gcaatagcatcacaaatttc
Terms and licenses: Academic/Nonprofit Terms; Industry Terms: Not Available to Industry
Depositor comments: Please note the OriP sequence contains a deletion that is also found in Addgene plasmid (pCEP4-CXCR4) which was used as the backbone.
How to cite: PGK+ episome was a gift from Francois St-Pierre (Addgene plasmid # 170041 ; http://n2t.net/addgene:170041 ; RRID:Addgene_170041)
