[The description below was written by a language model from this plasmid's Addgene catalogue record and pLannotate feature annotations shown in this document.]
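Description:
PGK+ episome is a mammalian expression and synthetic-biology plasmid built on the pCEP4 backbone, an Epstein-Barr virus-based vector designed to persist as an extrachromosomal episome in mammalian cells. Episomal maintenance depends on the EBNA1 coding sequence together with the oriP origin. The depositor notes that oriP carries a deletion inherited from the parental pCEP4-derived plasmid, and the annotation accordingly calls it a fragment. Transfected cells are selected with hygromycin through a hygromycin phosphotransferase gene flanked by HSV thymidine kinase promoter and polyadenylation elements. In E. coli the plasmid is propagated using a ColE1/pMB1-type origin and ampicillin resistance. The catalogue lists it as low copy.

The payload consists of two independent fluorescent reporter cassettes. In the first, the mouse PGK promoter is followed by tet operator (tetO2) sequence and the rabbit β-globin intron II in the 5' UTR, driving eGFP and terminating at an SV40 polyadenylation signal. eGFP reports the output level of the "PGK+" circuit. The operator would allow repression by TetR, but no TetR coding sequence appears in the feature table, and the record does not explain what "+" denotes. The catalogue also states that a WPRE was added to the 3' UTR, yet no WPRE is annotated in the sequenced record, so its presence cannot be confirmed from the feature table. The second cassette uses the constitutive EF-1α promoter to express mCherry with a rabbit β-globin terminator, giving a readout of plasmid dosage in each cell. Comparing green and red signals lets users measure how circuit output scales with copy number, in line with the associated work on buffering gene dosage variation between individual mammalian cells.
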