Features (pLannotate 1.2.2; 32 found; start..end, strand, type, name):
    667..1255    +  rep_origin     ori: high-copy-number ColE1/pMB1/pBR322/pUC origin of replication
   1301..1459    -  CDS            TcR (fragment): tetracycline efflux protein; tet; confers resistance to tetracycline
   1580..1780    -  CDS            MDV035 (fragment): UL24_GAHVM - Protein inferred from homology: Swiss-Prot protein existence level 3. May play a role in the dispersal of host nucleolin from the nucleolus throughout the nucleus leading to a decrease in ribosome biogenesis. From Gallid herpesvirus 2 (strain Chicken/Md5/ATCC VR-987) (GaHV-2) (Marek's disease herpesvirus type 1).
   1769..1831    +  promoter       Mini-TK promoter: minimal herpes simplex virus (HSV) thymidine kinase promoter
   1874..2911    +  CDS            HygR: hygromycin B phosphotransferase confers resistance to hygromycin
   2953..3001    +  polyA_signal   HSV TK poly(A) signal: herpes simplex virus thymidine kinase polyadenylation signal (Cole and Stacy, 1985)
   3201..3425    +  CDS            gH (fragment): GH_HHV11 - Experimental evidence at protein level: Swiss-Prot protein existence level 1. The heterodimer glycoprotein H-glycoprotein L is required for the fusion of viral and plasma membranes leading to virus entry into the host cell. Following initial binding to host receptor, membrane fusion is mediated by the fusion machinery composed of gB and the heterodimer gH/gL. May also be involved in the fusion between the virion envelope and the outer nuclear membrane during virion morphogenesis. From Human herpesvirus 1 (strain 17) (HHV-1) (Human herpes simplex virus 1).
   3456..3481    -  CDS            bla(M) (fragment): β-lactamase lacking the signal sequence; bla(M); allows cytosolic expression of β-lactamase
   3518..3538    -  misc_feature   bom (fragment): basis of mobility region from pBR322
   3545..4044    +  promoter       PGK promoter: mouse phosphoglycerate kinase 1 promoter
   4051..4069    +  protein_bind   tet operator: tetO; bacterial operator O2 for the tetR and tetA genes tetracycline repressor TetR
   4076..4095    +  promoter       tight TRE promoter (fragment): Tet-responsive promoter PTight, consisting of seven tet operator sequences followed by the minimal CMV promoter
   4162..4186    +  misc_feature   MCS (fragment): pUC18/19 multiple cloning site
   4187..4247    +  promoter       SV40 promoter (fragment): SV40 early promoter
   4278..4850    +  intron         β-globin intron: intron from rabbit β-globin gene
   4868..5584    +  CDS            EGFP: EGFP is a basic (constitutively fluorescent) green fluorescent protein published in 1996, derived from Aequorea victoria. It is reported to be a rapidly-maturing weak dimer with moderate acid sensitivity.
   5607..5741    -  polyA_signal   SV40 poly(A) signal: SV40 polyadenylation signal
   5764..5847    -  CDS            large T antigen (fragment): large T antigen from SV40 (simian virus 40)
   5850..5890    +  CDS            rop (fragment): Rop protein, which maintains plasmids at low copy number; rop
   6002..6020    -  misc_feature   MCS (fragment): pUC18/19 multiple cloning site
   6155..7333    +  promoter       EF-1α promoter: strong constitutive promoter for human elongation factor EF-1α
   7340..7357    +  misc_feature   MCS (fragment): pUC18/19 multiple cloning site
   7378..8085    +  CDS            mCherry: mCherry is a basic (constitutively fluorescent) red fluorescent protein published in 2004, derived from Discosoma sp.. It is reported to be a very rapidly-maturing monomer with low acid sensitivity.
   8100..8174    +  CDS            HBB (fragment): HBB_PONPY - Experimental evidence at transcript level: Swiss-Prot protein existence level 2. Involved in oxygen transport from the lung to the various peripheral tissues. From Pongo pygmaeus (Bornean orangutan).
   8245..8300    +  polyA_signal   β-globin poly(A) signal: rabbit β-globin polyadenylation signal (Gil and Proudfoot, 1987)
   8753..10373   -  rep_origin     oriP (fragment): Epstein-Barr virus oriP replication origin (Yates et al., 2000)
  10486..10704   -  CDS            gL (fragment): GL_EBVB9 - Experimental evidence at protein level: Swiss-Prot protein existence level 1. The heterodimer glycoprotein H-glycoprotein L is required for the fusion of viral and plasma membranes leading to virus entry into the host cell. Acts as a functional inhibitor of gH and maintains gH in an inhibited form. Upon binding to host integrins, gL dissociates from gH leading to activation of the viral fusion glycoproteins gB and gH. Fusion of EBV with B-lymphocytes requires the additional receptor- binding protein gp42, which forms a complex with gH/gL. The heterodimer gH/gL targets also host EPHA
  10787..12712   -  CDS            EBNA1: Epstein-Barr nuclear antigen 1, also known as EBNA-1 crucial for latent viral infection, and for episomal amplification of vectors containing the oriP origin (Okita et al., 2013)
  12750..13094   -  CDS            BRRF2_EBVB9 (fragment): Protein inferred from homology: Swiss-Prot protein existence level 3. From Epstein-Barr virus (strain B95-8) (HHV-4) (Human herpesvirus 4).
  13097..13120   -  promoter       tet promoter (fragment): E. coli promoter for tetracycline efflux protein gene
  13233..13337   +  promoter       AmpR promoter: bla
  13338..496     +  CDS            AmpR (across the origin): β-lactamase; bla; confers resistance to ampicillin, carbenicillin, and related antibiotics
>Addgene plasmid #170041 | PGK+ episome | addgene full sequence | sequence record 334558 | Addgene NGS Result
TGCTGCCATAACCATGAGTGATAACACTGCGGCCAACTTACTTCTGACAACGATCGGAGGACCGAAGGAG
CTAACCGCTTTTTTGCACAACATGGGGGATCATGTAACTCGCCTTGATCGTTGGGAACCGGAGCTGAATG
AAGCCATACCAAACGACGAGCGTGACACCACGATGCCTGCAGCAATGGCAACAACGTTGCGCAAACTATT
AACTGGCGAACTACTTACTCTAGCTTCCCGGCAACAATTAATAGACTGGATGGAGGCGGATAAAGTTGCA
GGACCACTTCTGCGCTCGGCCCTTCCGGCTGGCTGGTTTATTGCTGATAAATCTGGAGCCGGTGAGCGTG
GGTCTCGCGGTATCATTGCAGCACTGGGGCCAGATGGTAAGCCCTCCCGTATCGTAGTTATCTACACGAC
GGGGAGTCAGGCAACTATGGATGAACGAAATAGACAGATCGCTGAGATAGGTGCCTCACTGATTAAGCAT
TGGTAACTGTCAGACCAAGTTTACTCATATATACTTTAGATTGATTTAAAACTTCATTTTTAATTTAAAA
GGATCTAGGTGAAGATCCTTTTTGATAATCTCATGACCAAAATCCCTTAACGTGAGTTTTCGTTCCACTG
AGCGTCAGACCCCGTAGAAAAGATCAAAGGATCTTCTTGAGATCCTTTTTTTCTGCGCGTAATCTGCTGC
TTGCAAACAAAAAAACCACCGCTACCAGCGGTGGTTTGTTTGCCGGATCAAGAGCTACCAACTCTTTTTC
CGAAGGTAACTGGCTTCAGCAGAGCGCAGATACCAAATACTGTCCTTCTAGTGTAGCCGTAGTTAGGCCA
CCACTTCAAGAACTCTGTAGCACCGCCTACATACCTCGCTCTGCTAATCCTGTTACCAGTGGCTGCTGCC
AGTGGCGATAAGTCGTGTCTTACCGGGTTGGACTCAAGACGATAGTTACCGGATAAGGCGCAGCGGTCGG
GCTGAACGGGGGGTTCGTGCACACAGCCCAGCTTGGAGCGAACGACCTACACCGAACTGAGATACCTACA
GCGTGAGCTATGAGAAAGCGCCACGCTTCCCGAAGGGAGAAAGGCGGACAGGTATCCGGTAAGCGGCAGG
GTCGGAACAGGAGAGCGCACGAGGGAGCTTCCAGGGGGAAACGCCTGGTATCTTTATAGTCCTGTCGGGT
TTCGCCACCTCTGACTTGAGCGTCGATTTTTGTGATGCTCGTCAGGGGGGCGGAGCCTATGGAAAAACGC
CAGCAACGCGGCCTTTTTACGGTTCCTGGCCTTTTGCTGGCCTTGAAGCTGTCCCTGATGGTCGTCATCT
ACCTGCCTGGACAGCATGGCCTGCAACGCGGGCATCCCGATGCCGCCGGAAGCGAGAAGAATCATAATGG
GGAAGGCCATCCAGCCTCGCGTCGCGAACGCCAGCAAGACGTAGCCCAGCGCGTCGGCCCCGAGATGCGC
CGCGTGCGGCTGCTGGAGATGGCGGACGCGATGGATATGTTCTGCCAAGGGTTGGTTTGCGCATTCACAG
TTCTCCGCAAGAATTGATTGGCTCCAATTCTTGGAGTGGTGAATCCGTTAGCGAGGTGCCGCCCTGCTTC
ATCCCCGTGGCCCGTTGCTCGCGTTTGCTGGCGGTGTCCCCGGAAGAAATATATTTGCATGTCTTTAGTT
CTATGATGACACAAACCCCGCCCAGCGTCTTGTCATTGGCGAATTCGAACACGCAGATGCAGTCGGGGCG
GCGCGGTCCGAGGTCCACTTCGCATATTAAGGTGACGCGTGTGGCCTCGAACACCGAGCGACCCTGCAGC
GACCCGCTTAACAGCGTCAACAGCGTGCCGCAGATCCCGGGGGGCAATGAGATATGAAAAAGCCTGAACT
CACCGCGACGTCTGTCGAGAAGTTTCTGATCGAAAAGTTCGACAGCGTCTCCGACCTGATGCAGCTCTCG
GAGGGCGAAGAATCTCGTGCTTTCAGCTTCGATGTAGGAGGGCGTGGATATGTCCTGCGGGTAAATAGCT
GCGCCGATGGTTTCTACAAAGATCGTTATGTTTATCGGCACTTTGCATCGGCCGCGCTCCCGATTCCGGA
AGTGCTTGACATTGGGGAATTCAGCGAGAGCCTGACCTATTGCATCTCCCGCCGTGCACAGGGTGTCACG
TTGCAAGACCTGCCTGAAACCGAACTGCCCGCTGTTCTGCAGCCGGTCGCGGAGGCCATGGATGCGATCG
CTGCGGCCGATCTTAGCCAGACGAGCGGGTTCGGCCCATTCGGACCGCAAGGAATCGGTCAATACACTAC
ATGGCGTGATTTCATATGCGCGATTGCTGATCCCCATGTGTATCACTGGCAAACTGTGATGGACGACACC
GTCAGTGCGTCCGTCGCGCAGGCTCTCGATGAGCTGATGCTTTGGGCCGAGGACTGCCCCGAAGTCCGGC
ACCTCGTGCACGCGGATTTCGGCTCCAACAATGTCCTGACGGACAATGGCCGCATAACAGCGGTCATTGA
CTGGAGCGAGGCGATGTTCGGGGATTCCCAATACGAGGTCGCCAACATCTTCTTCTGGAGGCCGTGGTTG
GCTTGTATGGAGCAGCAGACGCGCTACTTCGAGCGGAGGCATCCGGAGCTTGCAGGATCGCCGCGGCTCC
GGGCGTATATGCTCCGCATTGGTCTTGACCAACTCTATCAGAGCTTGGTTGACGGCAATTTCGATGATGC
AGCTTGGGCGCAGGGTCGATGCGACGCAATCGTCCGATCCGGAGCCGGGACTGTCGGGCGTACACAAATC
GCCCGCAGAAGCGCGGCCGTCTGGACCGATGGCTGTGTAGAAGTACTCGCCGATAGTGGAAACCGACGCC
CCAGCACTCGTCCGGATCGGGAGATGGGGGAGGCTAACTGAAACACGGAAGGAGACAATACCGGAAGGAA
CCCGCGCTATGACGGCAATAAAAAGACAGAATAAAACGCACGGGTGTTGGGTCGTTTGTTCATAAACGCG
GGGTTCGGTCCCAGGGCTGGCACTCTGTCGATACCCCACCGAGACCCCATTGGGGCCAATACGCCCGCGT
TTCTTCCTTTTCCCCACCCCACCCCCCAAGTTCGGGTGAAGGCCCAGGGCTCGCAGCCAACGTCGGGGCG
GCAGGCCCTGCCATAGCCACTGGCCCCGTGGGTTAGGGACGGGGTCCCCCATGGGGAATGGTTTATGGTT
CGTGGGGGTTATTATTTTGGGCGTTGCGTGGGGTCAGGTCCACGACTGGACTGAGCAGACAGACCCATGG
TTTTTGGATGGCCTGGGCATGGACCGCATGTACTGGCGCGACACGAACACCGGGCGTCTGTGGCTGCCAA
ACACCCCCGACCCCCAAAAACCACCGCGCGGATTTCTGGCGTGCCAAGCTAGTCGACCAATTCTCATGTT
TGACAGCTTATCATCGCAGATCCGGGCAACGTTGTTGCCATTGCTGCAGGCGCAGAACTGGTAGGTATGG
AAGATCTCCCGATCCCCTATGGTGCACTCTCAGTACAAGCTAGCGGGTAGGGGAGGCGCTTTTCCCAAGG
CAGTCTGGAGCATGCGCTTTAGCAGCCCCGCTGGGCACTTGGCGCTACACAAGTGGCCTCTGGCCTCGCA
CACATTCCACATCCACCGGTAGGCGCCAACCGGCTCCGTTCTTTGGTGGCCCCTTCGCGCCACCTTCTAC
TCCTCCCCTAGTCAGGAAGTTCCCCCCCGCCCCGCAGCTCGCGTCGTGCAGGACGTGACAAATGGAAGTA
GCACGTCTCACTAGTCTCGTGCAGATGGACAGCACCGCTGAGCAATGGAAGCGGGTAGGCCTTTGGGGCA
GCGGCCAATAGCAGCTTTGCTCCTTCGCTTTCTGGGCTCAGAGGCTGGGAAGGGGTGGGTCCGGGGGCGG
GCTCAGGGGCGGGCTCAGGGGCGGGGCGGGCGCCCGAAGGTCCTCCGGAGGCCCGGCATTCTGCACGCTT
CAAAAGCGCACGTCTGCCGCGCTGTTCTCCTCTTCCTCATCTCCGGGCCTTTCGCGCGCGTCCCTATCAG
TGATAGAGATCAGATCTCCCTATCAGTGATAGAGAGCTGTTTTGACCTCCATAGAAGACACCGGGACCGA
TCCAGCCTCCGGACTCTAGCGTTTAAACTTAAGCTGGGTACCCGGGGATCCTCTAGGGCCTCTGAGCTAT
TCCAGAAGTAGTGAAGAGGCTTTTTTGGAGGCCTAGGCTTTTGCAAAAAGCTCCGGATCGATCCTGAGAA
CTTCAGGGTGAGTTTGGGGACCCTTGATTGTTCTTTCTTTTTCGCTATTGTAAAATTCATGTTATATGGA
GGGGGCAAAGTTTTCAGGGTGTTGTTTAGAATGGGAAGATGTCCCTTGTATCACCATGGACCCTCATGAT
AATTTTGTTTCTTTCACTTTCTACTCTGTTGACAACCATTGTCTCCTCTTATTTTCTTTTCATTTTCTGT
AACTTTTTCGTTAAACTTTAGCTTGCATTTGTAACGAATTTTTAAATTCACTTTTGTTTATTTGTCAGAT
TGTAAGTACTTTCTCTAATCACTTTTTTTTCAAGGCAATCAGGGTATATTATATTGTACTTCAGCACAGT
TTTAGAGAACAATTGTTATAATTAAATGATAAGGTAGAATATTTCTGCATATAAATTCTGGCTGGCGTGG
AAATATTCTTATTGGTAGAAACAACTACATCCTGGTCATCATCCTGCCTTTCTCTTTATGGTTACAATGA
TATACACTGTTTGAGATGAGGATAAAATACTCTGAGTCCAAACCGGGCCCCTCTGCTAACCATGTTCATG
CCTTCTTCTTTTTCCTACAGGTCCTGCAGGCGCCACCATGGTGAGCAAGGGCGAGGAGCTGTTCACCGGG
GTGGTGCCCATCCTGGTCGAGCTGGACGGCGACGTAAACGGCCACAAGTTCAGCGTGTCCGGCGAGGGCG
AGGGCGATGCCACCTACGGCAAGCTGACCCTGAAGTTCATCTGCACCACCGGCAAGCTGCCCGTGCCCTG
GCCCACCCTCGTGACCACCCTGACCTACGGCGTGCAGTGCTTCAGCCGCTACCCCGACCACATGAAGCAG
CACGACTTCTTCAAGTCCGCCATGCCCGAAGGCTACGTCCAGGAGCGCACCATCTTCTTCAAGGACGACG
GCAACTACAAGACCCGCGCCGAGGTGAAGTTCGAGGGCGACACCCTGGTGAACCGCATCGAGCTGAAGGG
CATCGACTTCAAGGAGGACGGCAACATCCTGGGGCACAAGCTGGAGTACAACTACAACAGCCACAACGTC
TATATCATGGCCGACAAGCAGAAGAACGGCATCAAGGTGAACTTCAAGATCCGCCACAACATCGAGGACG
GCAGCGTGCAGCTCGCCGACCACTACCAGCAGAACACCCCCATCGGCGACGGCCCCGTGCTGCTGCCCGA
CAACCACTACCTGAGCACCCAGTCCGCCCTGAGCAAAGACCCCAACGAGAAGCGCGATCACATGGTCCTG
CTGGAGTTCGTGACCGCCGCCGGGATCACTCTCGGCATGGACGAGCTGTACAAGTAGCTCGAGGCCGGCA
AGGCCGGATCCAGACATGATAAGATACATTGATGAGTTTGGACAAACCACAACTAGAATGCAGTGAAAAA
AATGCTTTATTTGTGAAATTTGTGATGCTATTGCTTTATTTGTAACCATTATAAGCTGCAATAAACAAGT
TAACAACAACAATTGCATTCATTTTATGTTTCAGGTTCAGGGGGAGGTGTGGGAGGTTTTTTAAAGCAAG
TAAAACCTCTACAAATGTGGTATGGCTGATTATGATCCGGCTGCCTCGCGCGTTTCGGTGATGACGGTGA
AAACCTCTGACACATGCAGCTCCCGGAGACGGTCACAGCTTGTCTGTAAGCGGATGCCGGGAGCAGACAA
GCCCGTCAGGGCGCGTCAGCGGGTGTTGGCGGGTGTCGGGGCGCAGCCATGAGGTCGACTCTAGAGGATC
GATCCCCGCCCCGGACGAACTAAACCTGACTACGACATCTCTGCCCCTTCTTCGCGGGGCAGTGCATGTA
ATCCCTTCAGTTGGTTGGTACAACTTGCCAACTGGGCCCTGTTCCACATGAAGGAGTGGGAATTGGCTCC
GGTGCCCGTCAGTGGGCAGAGCGCACATCGCCCACAGTCCCCGAGAAGTTGGGGGGAGGGGTCGGCAATT
GAACCGGTGCCTAGAGAAGGTGGCGCGGGGTAAACTGGGAAAGTGATGTCGTGTACTGGCTCCGCCTTTT
TCCCGAGGGTGGGGGAGAACCGTATATAAGTGCAGTAGTCGCCGTGAACGTTCTTTTTCGCAACGGGTTT
GCCGCCAGAACACAGGTAAGTGCCGTGTGTGGTTCCCGCGGGCCTGGCCTCTTTACGGGTTATGGCCCTT
GCGTGCCTTGAATTACTTCCACCTGGCTGCAGTACGTGATTCTTGATCCCGAGCTTCGGGTTGGAAGTGG
GTGGGAGAGTTCGAGGCCTTGCGCTTAAGGAGCCCCTTCGCCTCGTGCTTGAGTTGAGGCCTGGCCTGGG
CGCTGGGGCCGCCGCGTGCGAATCTGGTGGCACCTTCGCGCCTGTCTCGCTGCTTTCGATAAGTCTCTAG
CCATTTAAAATTTTTGATGACCTGCTGCGACGCTTTTTTTCTGGCAAGATAGTCTTGTAAATGCGGGCCA
AGATCTGCACACTGGTATTTCGGTTTTTGGGGCCGCGGGCGGCGACGGGGCCCGTGCGTCCCAGCGCACA
TGTTCGGCGAGGCGGGGCCTGCGAGCGCGGCCACCGAGAATCGGACGGGGGTAGTCTCAAGCTGGCCGGC
CTGCTCTGGTGCCTGGCCTCGCGCCGCCGTGTATCGCCCCGCCCTGGGCGGCAAGGCTGGCCCGGTCGGC
ACCAGTTGCGTGAGCGGAAAGATGGCCGCTTCCCGGCCCTGCTGCAGGGAGCTCAAAATGGAGGACGCGG
CGCTCGGGAGAGCGGGCGGGTGAGTCACCCACACAAAGGAAAAGGGCCTTTCCGTCCTCAGCCGTCGCTT
CATGTGACTCCACGGAGTACCGGGCGCCGTCCAGGCACCTCGATTAGTTCTCGAGCTTTTGGAGTACGTC
GTCTTTAGGTTGGGGGGAGGGGTTTTATGCGATGGAGTTTCCCCACACTGAGTGGGTGGAGACTGAAGTT
AGGCCAGCTTGGCACTTGATGTAATTCTCCTTGGAATTTGCCCTTTTTGAGTTTGGATCTTGGTTCATTC
TCAAGCCTCAGACAGTGGTTCAAAGTTTTTTTCTTCCATTTCAGGTGTCGTGAGGTACCGGATCCTCTAG
AGTCGACTCCGGACGTCGACGGCCACCATGGTGAGCAAGGGCGAGGAGGATAACATGGCCATCATCAAGG
AGTTCATGCGCTTCAAGGTGCACATGGAGGGCTCCGTGAACGGCCACGAGTTCGAGATCGAGGGCGAGGG
CGAGGGCCGCCCCTACGAGGGCACCCAGACCGCCAAGCTGAAGGTGACCAAGGGTGGCCCCCTGCCCTTC
GCCTGGGACATCCTGTCCCCTCAGTTCATGTACGGCTCCAAGGCCTACGTGAAGCACCCCGCCGACATCC
CCGACTACTTGAAGCTGTCCTTCCCCGAGGGCTTCAAGTGGGAGCGCGTGATGAACTTCGAGGACGGCGG
CGTGGTGACCGTGACCCAGGACTCCTCCCTGCAGGACGGCGAGTTCATCTACAAGGTGAAGCTGCGCGGC
ACCAACTTCCCCTCCGACGGCCCCGTAATGCAGAAGAAGACCATGGGCTGGGAGGCCTCCTCCGAGCGGA
TGTACCCCGAGGACGGCGCCCTGAAGGGCGAGATCAAGCAGAGGCTGAAGCTGAAGGACGGCGGCCACTA
CGACGCTGAGGTCAAGACCACCTACAAGGCCAAGAAGCCCGTGCAGCTGCCCGGCGCCTACAACGTCAAC
ATCAAGTTGGACATCACCTCCCACAACGAGGACTACACCATCGTGGAACAGTACGAACGCGCCGAGGGCC
GCCACTCCACCGGCGGCATGGACGAGCTGTACAAGTAATGAGCGGCCGCTTCACTCCTCAGGTGCAGGCT
GCCTATCAGAAGGTGGTGGCTGGTGTGGCCAATGCCCTGGCTCACAAATACCACTGAGATCTTTTTCCCT
CTGCCAAAAATTATGGGGACATCATGAAGCCCCTTGAGCATCTGACTTCTGGCTAATAAAGGAAATTTAT
TTTCATTGCAATAGTGTGTTGGAATTTTTTGTGTCTCTCACTCGGAAGGACATATGGGAGGGCAAATCAT
TTAAAACATCAGAATGAGTATTTGGTTTAGAGTTTGGCAACATATGCCCATATGCTGGCTGCCATGAACA
AAGGTTGGCTATAAAGAGGTCATCAGTATATGAAACAGCCCCCTGCTGTCCATTCCTTATTCCATAGAAA
AGCCTTGACTTGAGGTTAGATTTTTTTTATATTTTGTTTTGTGTTATTTTTTTCTTTAACATCCCTAAAA
TTTTCCTTACATGTTTTACTAGCCAGATTTTTCCTCCTCTCCTGACTACTCCCAGTCATAGCTGTCCCTC
TTCTCCATGTACCTCCCAGGGGCCCAGGAAGACTACGGGAGGCTACACCAACGTCAATCAGAGGGGCCTG
TGTAGCTACCGATAAGCGGACCCTCAAGAGGGCATTAGCAATAGTGTTTATAAGGCCCCCTTGTTAACCC
TAAACGGGTAGCATATGCTTCCCGGGTAGTAGTATATACTATCCAGACTAACCCTAATTCAATAGCATAT
GTTACCCAACGGGAAGCATATGCTATCGAATTAGGGTTAGTAAAAGGGTCCTAAGGAACAGCGATATCTC
CCACCCCATGAGCTGTCACGGTTTTATTTACATGGGGTCAGGATTCCACGAGGGTAGTGAACCATTTTAG
TCACAAGGGCAGTGGCTGAAGATCAAGGAGCGGGCAGTGAACTCTCCTGAATCTTCGCCTGCTTCTTCAT
TCTCCTTCGTTTAGCTAATAGAATAACTGCTGAGTTGTGAACAGTAAGGTGTATGTGAGGTGCTCGAAAA
CAAGGTTTCAGGTGACGCCCCCAGAATAAAATTTGGACGGGGGGTTCAGTGGTGGCATTGTGCTATGACA
CCAATATAACCCTCACAAACCCCTTGGGCAATAAATACTAGTGTAGGAATGAAACATTCTGAATATCTTT
AACAATAGAAATCCATGGGGTGGGGACAAGCCGTAAAGACTGGATGTCCATCTCACACGAATTTATGGCT
ATGGGCAACACATAATCCTAGTGCAATATGATACTGGGGTTATTAAGATGTGTCCCAGGCAGGGACCAAG
ACAGGTGAACCATGTTGTTACACTCTATTTGTAACAAGGGGAAAGAGAGTGGACGCCGACAGCAGCGGAC
TCCACTGGTTGTCTCTAACACCCCCGAAAATTAAACGGGGCTCCACGCCAATGGGGCCCATAAACAAAGA
CAAGTGGCCACTCTTTTTTTTGAAATTGTGGAGTGGGGGCACGCGTCAGCCCCCACACGCCGCCCTGCGG
TTTTGGACTGTAAAATAAGGGTGTAATAACTTGGCTGATTGTAACCCCGCTAACCACTGCGGTCAAACCA
CTTGCCCACAAAACCACTAATGGCACCCCGGGGAATACCTGCATAAGTAGGTGGGCGGGCCAAGATAGGG
GCGCGATTGCTGCGATCTGGAGGACAAATTACACACACTTGCGCCTGAGCGCCAAGCACAGGGTTGTTGG
TCCTCATATTCACGAGGTCGCTGAGAGCACGGTGGGCTAATGTTGCCATGGGTAGCATATACTACCCAAA
TATCTGGATAGCATATGCTATCCTAATCTATATCTGGGTAGCATAGGCTATCCTAATCTATATCTGGGTA
GCATATGCTATCCTAATCTATATCTGGGTAGTATATGCTATCCTAATTTATATCTGGGTAGCATAGGCTA
TCCTAATCTATATCTGGGTAGCATATGCTATCCTAATCTATATCTGGGTAGTATATGCTATCCTAATCTG
TATCCGGGTAGCATATGCTATCCTCATGCATATACYGTTAGCATATGCTATCCTTCAAATATCTGGATAG
CATATGCTATCCTAATCTATATCTGGGTAGCATAGGCTATCCTAATCTATATCTGGGTAGCATATGCTAT
CCTAATCTATATCTGGGTAGTATATGCTATCCTAATTTATATCTGGGTAGCATAGGCTATCCTAATCTAT
ATCTGGGTAGCATATGCTATCCTAATCTATATCTGGGTAGTATATGCTATCCTAATCTGTATCCGGGTAG
CATATGCTATCCTCATGCATATACAGTCAGCATATGATACCCAGTAGTAGAGTGGGAGTGCTATCCTTTG
CATATGCCGCCACCTCCCAAGGGGGCGTGAATTTTCGCTGCTTGTCCTTTTCCTGCTGGTTGCTCCCATT
CTTAGGTGAATTTAAGGAGGCCAGGCTAAAGCCGTCGCATGTCTGATTGCTCACCAGGTAAATGTCGCTA
ATGTTTTCCAACGCGAGAAGGTGTTGAGCGCGGAGCTGAGTGACGTGACAACATGGGTATGCCCAATTGC
CCCATGTTGGGAGGACGAAAATGGTGACAAGACAGATGGCCAGAAATACACCAACAGCACGCATGATGTC
TACTGGGGATTTATTCTTTAGTGCGGGGGAATACACGGCTTTTAATACGATTGAGGGCGTCTCCTAACAA
GTTACATCACTCCTGCCCTTCCTCACCCTCATCTCCATCACCTCCTTCATCTCCGTCATCTCCGTCATCA
CCCTCCGCGGCAGCCCCTTCCACCATAGGTGGAAACCAGGGAGGCAAATCTACTCCATCGTCAAAGCTGC
ACACAGTCACCCTGATATTGCAGGTAGGAGCGGGCTTTGTCATAACAAGGTCCTTAATCGCATCCTTCAA
AACCTCAGCAAATATATGAGTTTGTAAAAAGACCATGAAATAACAGACAATGGACTCCCTTAGCGGGCCA
GGTTGTGGGCCGGGTCCAGGGGCCATTCCAAAGGGGAGACGACTCAATGGTGTAAGACGACATTGTGGAA
TAGCAAGGGCAGTTCCTCGCCTTAGGTTGTAAAGGGAGGTCTTACTACCTCCATATACGAACACACCGGC
GACCCAAGTTCCTTCGTCGGTAGTCCTTTCTACGTGACTCCTAGCCAGGAGAGCTCTTAAACCTTCTGCA
ATGTTCTCAAATTTCGGGTTGGAACCTCCTTGACCACGATGCTTTCCAAACCACCCTCCTTTTTTGCGCC
TGCCTCCATCACCCTGACCCCGGGGTCCAGTGCTTGGGCCTTCTCCTGGGTCATCTGCGGGGCCCTGCTC
TATCGCTCCCGGGGGCACGTCAGGCTCACCATCTGGGCCACCTTCTTGGTGGTATTCAAAATAATCGGCT
TCCCCTACAGGGTGGAAAAATGGCCTTCTACCTGGAGGGGGCCTGCGCGGTGGAGACCCGGATGATGATG
ACTGACTACTGGGACTCCTGGGCCTCTTTTCTCCACGTCCACGACCTCTCCCCCTGGCTCTTTCACGACT
TCCCCCCCTGGCTCTTTCACGTCCTCTACCCCGGCGGCCTCCACTACCTCCTCGACCCCGGCCTCCACTA
CCTCCTCGACCCCGGCCTCCACTGCCTCCTCGACCCCGGCCTCCACCTCCTGCTCCTGCCCCTCCTGCTC
CTGCCCCTCCTCCTGCTCCTGCCCCTCCTGCCCCTCCTGCTCCTSCCCCTCCTSCCCCTCCTSCTCCTSC
CCCTCCTSCCCCTCCTSCTCCTSCCCCTCCTSCCCCTCCTCCTGCTCCTSCCCCTCCTGCCCCTCCTCCT
SCTCCTGCCCCTCCTSCCCCTCCTSCTCCTGCCCCTCCTGCCCCTCCTGCTCCTGCCCCTCCTGCCCCTC
CTGCTCCTGCCCCTCCTGCTCCTGCCCCTCCTGCTCCTGCCCCTCCTGCTCCTGCCCCTCCTGCCCCTCC
TGCCCCTCCTCCTSCTCCTGCCCCTCCTGCTCCTSCCCCTCCTSCCCCTCCTGCCCCTCCTSCTCCTSCC
CCTCCTCCTGCTCCTGCCCCTCCTGCCCCTCCTSCCCCTCCTCCTGCTCCTGCCCCTCCTGCCCCTCCTC
CTSCTCCTSCCCCTCCTCCTSCTCCTSCCCCTCCTSCCCCTCCTSCCCCTCCTCCTSCTCCTSCCCCTCC
TSCCCCTCCTCCTSCTCCTSCCCCTCCTCCTSCTCCTSCCCCTCCTSCCCCTCCTSCCCCTCCTCCTSCT
CCTGCCCCTCCTCCTSCTCCTGCCCCTCCTGCCCCTCCTGCCCCTCCTGCCCCTCCTCCTGCTCCTGCCC
CTCCTCCTGCTCCTGCCCCTCCTGCTCCTGCCCCTCCCGCTCCTGCTCCTGCTCCTGTTCCACCGTGGGT
CCCTTTGCAGCCAATGCAACTTGGACGTTTTTGGGGTCTCCGGACACCATCTCTATGTCTTGGCCCTGAT
CCTGAGCCGCCCGGGGCTCCTGGTCTTCCGCCTCCTCGTCCTCGTCCTCTTCCCCGTCCTCGTCCATGGT
TATCACCCCCTCTTCTTTGAGGTCCACTGCCGCCGGAGCCTTCTGGTCCAGATGTGTCTCCCTTCTCTCC
TAGGCCATTTCCAGGTCCTGTACCTGGCCCCTCGTCAGACATGATTCACACTAAAAGAGATCAATAGACA
TCTTTATTAGACGACGCTCAGTGAATACAGGGAGTGCAGACTCCTGCCCCCTCCAACAGCCCCCCCACCC
TCATCCCCTTCATGGTCGCTGTCAGACAGATCCAGGTCTGAAAATTCCCCATCCTCCGAACCATCCTCGT
CCTCATCACCAATTACTCGCAGCCCGGAAAACTCCCGCTGAACATCCTCAAGATTTGCGTCCTGAGCCTC
AAGCCAGGCCTCAAATTCCTCGTCCCCCTTTTTGCTGGACGGTAGGGATGGGGATTCTCGGGACCCCTCC
TCTTCCTCTTCAAGGTCACCAGACAGAGATGCTACTGGGGCAACGGAAGAAAAGCTGGGTGCGGCCTGTG
AGGATCAGCTTATCGATGATAAGCTGTCAAACATGAGAATTCTTGAAGACGAAAGGGCCTCGTGATACGC
CTATTTTTATAGGTTAATGTCATGATAATAATGGTTTCTTAGACGTCAGGTGGCACTTTTCGGGGAAATG
TGCGCGGAACCCCTATTTGTTTATTTTTCTAAATACATTCAAATATGTATCCGCTCATGAGACAATAACC
CTGATAAATGCTTCAATAATATTGAAAAAGGAAGAGTATGAGTATTCAACATTTCCGTGTCGCCCTTATT
CCCTTTTTTGCGGCATTTTGCCTTCCTGTTTTTGCTCACCCAGAAACGCTGGTGAAAGTAAAAGATGCTG
AAGATCAGTTGGGTGCACGAGTGGGTTACATCGAACTGGATCTCAACAGCGGTAAGATCCTTGAGAGTTT
TCGCCCCGAAGAACGTTTTCCAATGATGAGCACTTTTAAAGTTCTGCTATGTGGCGCGGTATTATCCCGT
GTTGACGCCGGGCAAGAGCAACTCGGTCGCCGCATACACTATTCTCAGAATGACTTGGTTGAGTACTCAC
CAGTCACAGAAAAGCATCTTACGGATGGCATGACAGTAAGAGAATTATGCAG
